Addgene plasmid #180651: pLVX-mCherry-KATNA1, V55D
Purpose: Lentiviral expression vector for KATNA1. Used for generating cell lines. Has N-terminal mCherry tag. Has V55D mutation. Dox-inducible. Internal ID: WISP20-48.
Depositing lab: Wesley Sundquist. Depositing organization: University of Utah. Publication: Comprehensive analysis of the human ESCRT-III-MIT domain interactome reveals new cofactors for cytokinetic abscission. Wenzel DM, Mackay DR, Skalicky JJ, Paine EL, Miller MS, Ullman KS, Sundquist WI. Elife. 2022 Sep 15;11:e77779. doi: 10.7554/eLife.77779. PubMed 36107470.
Backbone
  Vector backbone: pLVX
  Backbone manufacturer: Clontech
  Vector type: Mammalian Expression, Lentiviral
  Selectable markers: Puromycin
Growth in bacteria
  Bacterial resistance: Ampicillin, 100 μg/mL
  Growth temperature: 37°C
  Growth strain: NEB Stable
  Copy number: Unknown
Gene/Insert
  Gene/Insert name: KATNA1
  Species: H. sapiens (human)
  Mutation: siRNA resistant to: GGACAGCACUCCCUUGAAA
  Entrez Gene: KATNA1
  Tag / fusion protein: mCherry (N terminal on backbone)
Terms and licenses: Academic/Nonprofit Terms; Industry Terms: Not Available to Industry
Depositor comments: Read the preprint on bioRxiv: https://www.biorxiv.org/content/10.1101/2022.02.09.477148v1
How to cite: pLVX-mCherry-KATNA1, V55D was a gift from Wesley Sundquist (Addgene plasmid # 180651 ; http://n2t.net/addgene:180651 ; RRID:Addgene_180651)
