[The description below was written by a language model from this plasmid's Addgene catalogue record and pLannotate feature annotations shown in this document.]
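Description:
pLVX-mCherry-KATNA1, V55D is an HIV-1-based lentiviral expression plasmid built on the Clontech pLVX backbone and intended for making stable mammalian cell lines with doxycycline-inducible expression of a mutant human KATNA1. In bacteria it is maintained through a high-copy ColE1/pUC-type origin and selected with ampicillin via the β-lactamase gene. The viral portion carries the elements needed for packaging and transduction: flanking HIV-1 LTR sequences (both annotated as truncated LTRs, with adjacent nef-derived fragments), the Ψ packaging signal with a gag fragment, the Rev response element for Rev-dependent nuclear export of the genomic RNA, and the cPPT/CTS, which aids nuclear import of the reverse-transcribed genome.

The payload is driven by the tight TRE promoter, seven tet operators upstream of a minimal CMV promoter, so transcription depends on a Tet transactivator and doxycycline. No transactivator is annotated on this plasmid, so it presumably has to be supplied separately by the host cell line or a second vector. The promoter directs an mCherry coding sequence followed directly by KATNA1, giving an N-terminally red-fluorescent fusion of the catalytic subunit of the ATP-dependent microtubule-severing enzyme katanin. The insert carries the V55D substitution and is also recorded as resistant to a specific siRNA, which allows the tagged mutant to be expressed while endogenous KATNA1 is depleted. The record does not state the functional consequence of V55D. Downstream, a mouse PGK promoter drives puromycin N-acetyltransferase for selection of transduced cells, and a WPRE enhances transcript expression. The associated work concerns ESCRT-III and MIT domain interactions in cytokinetic abscission.
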