Features (pLannotate 1.2.2; 23 found; start..end, strand, type, name):
    376..633     +  LTR            5' LTR (truncated): truncated 5' long terminal repeat (LTR) from HIV-1
    680..805     +  misc_feature   HIV-1 Ψ: packaging signal of human immunodeficiency virus type 1
    789..1127    +  CDS            HIV-1 gag (fragment): gag protein from human immunodeficiency virus 1; gag
   1302..1535    +  misc_feature   RRE: The Rev response element (RRE) of HIV-1 allows for Rev-dependent mRNA export from the nucleus to the cytoplasm.
   1912..2012    +  CDS            Rev (fragment): human immunodeficiency virus 1 (HIV-1) Rev protein; rev; enhances nuclear export of unspliced and incompletely spliced viral mRNAs
   2027..2142    +  misc_feature   cPPT/CTS: central polypurine tract and central termination sequence of HIV-1 (lacking the first T)
   2205..2519    +  promoter       tight TRE promoter: Tet-responsive promoter PTight, consisting of seven tet operator sequences followed by the minimal CMV promoter
   2539..3246    +  CDS            mCherry: mCherry is a basic (constitutively fluorescent) red fluorescent protein published in 2004, derived from Discosoma sp.. It is reported to be a very rapidly-maturing monomer with low acid sensitivity.
   3253..4725    +  CDS            KATNA1: KTNA1_HUMAN - Experimental evidence at protein level: Swiss-Prot protein existence level 1. Catalytic subunit of a complex which severs microtubules in an ATP-dependent manner. Microtubule severing may promote rapid reorganization of cellular microtubule arrays and the release of microtubules from the centrosome following nucleation. Microtubule release from the mitotic spindle poles may allow depolymerization of the microtubule end proximal to the spindle pole, leading to poleward microtubule flux and poleward motion of chromosome. Microtubule release within the cell body of neurons may be re
   4739..5238    +  promoter       PGK promoter: mouse phosphoglycerate kinase 1 promoter
   5259..5858    +  CDS            PuroR: puromycin N-acetyltransferase; pac from Streptomyces alboniger; confers resistance to puromycin
   5875..6463    +  misc_feature   WPRE: woodchuck hepatitis virus posttranscriptional regulatory element
   6480..6998    +  CDS            nef (fragment): NEF_HV1BR - Experimental evidence at protein level: Swiss-Prot protein existence level 1. Extracellular Nef protein targets CD4(+) T-lymphocytes for apoptosis by interacting with CXCR4 surface receptors (PubMed:14990729). From Human immunodeficiency virus type 1 group M subtype B (isolate BRU/LAI) (HIV-1).
   7046..7303    +  LTR            5' LTR (truncated): truncated 5' long terminal repeat (LTR) from HIV-1
   7455..7471    -  protein_bind   lac operator: The lac repressor binds to the lac operator to inhibit transcription in E. coli. This inhibition can be relieved by adding lactose or isopropyl-β-D-thiogalactopyranoside (IPTG). lac repressor encoded by lacI
   7479..7509    -  promoter       lac promoter: promoter for the E. coli lac operon
   7524..7545    -  protein_bind   CAP binding site: CAP binding activates transcription in the presence of cAMP. E. coli catabolite activator protein
   7558..7650    -  CDS            lacI (fragment): lac repressor; lacI; The lac repressor binds to the lac operator to inhibit transcription in E. coli. This inhibition can be relieved by adding lactose or isopropyl-β-D-thiogalactopyranoside (IPTG).
   7833..8421    -  rep_origin     ori: high-copy-number ColE1/pMB1/pBR322/pUC origin of replication
   8592..9452    -  CDS            AmpR: β-lactamase; bla; confers resistance to ampicillin, carbenicillin, and related antibiotics
   9453..9557    -  promoter       AmpR promoter: bla
   9605..9739    +  polyA_signal   SV40 poly(A) signal: SV40 polyadenylation signal
   9906..328     +  CDS            nef (fragment) (across the origin): NEF_HV1BR - Experimental evidence at protein level: Swiss-Prot protein existence level 1. Extracellular Nef protein targets CD4(+) T-lymphocytes for apoptosis by interacting with CXCR4 surface receptors (PubMed:14990729). From Human immunodeficiency virus type 1 group M subtype B (isolate BRU/LAI) (HIV-1).
>Addgene plasmid #180651 | pLVX-mCherry-KATNA1, V55D | addgene full sequence | sequence record 358612 | Addgene NGS Result
GGAAGGGCTAATTCACTCCCAAAGAAGACAAGATATCCTTGATCTGTGGATCTACCACACACAAGGCTAC
TTCCCTGATTAGCAGAACTACACACCAGGGCCAGGGGTCAGATATCCACTGACCTTTGGATGGTGCTACA
AGCTAGTACCAGTTGAGCCAGATAAGGTAGAAGAGGCCAATAAAGGAGAGAACACCAGCTTGTTACACCC
TGTGAGCCTGCATGGGATGGATGACCCGGAGAGAGAAGTGTTAGAGTGGAGGTTTGACAGCCGCCTAGCA
TTTCATCACGTGGCCCGAGAGCTGCATCCGGAGTACTTCAAGAACTGCTGATATCGAGCTTGCTACAAGG
GACTTTCCGCTGGGGACTTTCCAGGGAGGCGTGGCCTGGGCGGGACTGGGGAGTGGCGAGCCCTCAGATC
CTGCATATAAGCAGCTGCTTTTTGCCTGTACTGGGTCTCTCTGGTTAGACCAGATCTGAGCCTGGGAGCT
CTCTGGCTAACTAGGGAACCCACTGCTTAAGCCTCAATAAAGCTTGCCTTGAGTGCTTCAAGTAGTGTGT
GCCCGTCTGTTGTGTGACTCTGGTAACTAGAGATCCCTCAGACCCTTTTAGTCAGTGTGGAAAATCTCTA
GCAGTGGCGCCCGAACAGGGACTTGAAAGCGAAAGGGAAACCAGAGGAGCTCTCTCGACGCAGGACTCGG
CTTGCTGAAGCGCGCACGGCAAGAGGCGAGGGGCGGCGACTGGTGAGTACGCCAAAAATTTTGACTAGCG
GAGGCTAGAAGGAGAGAGATGGGTGCGAGAGCGTCAGTATTAAGCGGGGGAGAATTAGATCGCGATGGGA
AAAAATTCGGTTAAGGCCAGGGGGAAAGAAAAAATATAAATTAAAACATATAGTATGGGCAAGCAGGGAG
CTAGAACGATTCGCAGTTAATCCTGGCCTGTTAGAAACATCAGAAGGCTGTAGACAAATACTGGGACAGC
TACAACCATCCCTTCAGACAGGATCAGAAGAACTTAGATCATTATATAATACAGTAGCAACCCTCTATTG
TGTGCATCAAAGGATAGAGATAAAAGACACCAAGGAAGCTTTAGACAAGATAGAGGAAGAGCAAAACAAA
AGTAAGACCACCGCACAGCAAGCGGCCGGCCGCTGATCTTCAGACCTGGAGGAGGAGATATGAGGGACAA
TTGGAGAAGTGAATTATATAAATATAAAGTAGTAAAAATTGAACCATTAGGAGTAGCACCCACCAAGGCA
AAGAGAAGAGTGGTGCAGAGAGAAAAAAGAGCAGTGGGAATAGGAGCTTTGTTCCTTGGGTTCTTGGGAG
CAGCAGGAAGCACTATGGGCGCAGCGTCAATGACGCTGACGGTACAGGCCAGACAATTATTGTCTGGTAT
AGTGCAGCAGCAGAACAATTTGCTGAGGGCTATTGAGGCGCAACAGCATCTGTTGCAACTCACAGTCTGG
GGCATCAAGCAGCTCCAGGCAAGAATCCTGGCTGTGGAAAGATACCTAAAGGATCAACAGCTCCTGGGGA
TTTGGGGTTGCTCTGGAAAACTCATTTGCACCACTGCTGTGCCTTGGAATGCTAGTTGGAGTAATAAATC
TCTGGAACAGATTTGGAATCACACGACCTGGATGGAGTGGGACAGAGAAATTAACAATTACACAAGCTTA
ATACACTCCTTAATTGAAGAATCGCAAAACCAGCAAGAAAAGAATGAACAAGAATTATTGGAATTAGATA
AATGGGCAAGTTTGTGGAATTGGTTTAACATAACAAATTGGCTGTGGTATATAAAATTATTCATAATGAT
AGTAGGAGGCTTGGTAGGTTTAAGAATAGTTTTTGCTGTACTTTCTATAGTGAATAGAGTTAGGCAGGGA
TATTCACCATTATCGTTTCAGACCCACCTCCCAACCCCGAGGGGACCCGACAGGCCCGAAGGAATAGAAG
AAGAAGGTGGAGAGAGAGACAGAGACAGATCCATTCGATTAGTGAACGGATCTCGACGGTATCGCCTTTA
AAAGAAAAGGGGGGATTGGGGGGTACAGTGCAGGGGAAAGAATAGTAGACATAATAGCAACAGACATACA
AACTAAAGAATTACAAAAACAAATTACAAAAATTCAAAATTTTCGGGTTTATTACAGGGACAGCAGAGAT
CCAGTTTATCGATGAGGCCCTTTCGTCTTCACTCGAGTTTACTCCCTATCAGTGATAGAGAACGTATGTC
GAGTTTACTCCCTATCAGTGATAGAGAACGATGTCGAGTTTACTCCCTATCAGTGATAGAGAACGTATGT
CGAGTTTACTCCCTATCAGTGATAGAGAACGTATGTCGAGTTTACTCCCTATCAGTGATAGAGAACGTAT
GTCGAGTTTATCCCTATCAGTGATAGAGAACGTATGTCGAGTTTACTCCCTATCAGTGATAGAGAACGTA
TGTCGAGGTAGGCGTGTACGGTGGGAGGCCTATATAAGCAGAGCTCGTTTAGTGAACCGTCAGATCGCCT
GGAGAAGGATCCGCCACCATGGTGAGCAAGGGCGAGGAGGATAACATGGCCATCATCAAGGAGTTCATGC
GCTTCAAGGTGCACATGGAGGGCTCCGTGAACGGCCACGAGTTCGAGATCGAGGGCGAGGGCGAGGGCCG
CCCCTACGAGGGCACCCAGACCGCCAAGCTGAAGGTGACCAAGGGTGGCCCCCTGCCCTTCGCCTGGGAC
ATCCTGTCCCCTCAGTTCATGTACGGCTCCAAGGCCTACGTGAAGCACCCCGCCGACATCCCCGACTACT
TGAAGCTGTCCTTCCCCGAGGGCTTCAAGTGGGAGCGCGTGATGAACTTCGAGGACGGCGGCGTGGTGAC
CGTGACCCAGGACTCCTCCCTGCAGGACGGCGAGTTCATCTACAAGGTGAAGCTGCGCGGCACCAACTTC
CCCTCCGACGGCCCCGTAATGCAGAAGAAGACCATGGGCTGGGAGGCCTCCTCCGAGCGGATGTACCCCG
AGGACGGCGCCCTGAAGGGCGAGATCAAGCAGAGGCTGAAGCTGAAGGACGGCGGCCACTACGACGCTGA
GGTCAAGACCACCTACAAGGCCAAGAAGCCCGTGCAGCTGCCCGGCGCCTACAACGTCAACATCAAGTTG
GACATCACCTCCCACAACGAGGACTACACCATCGTGGAACAGTACGAACGCGCCGAGGGCCGCCACTCCA
CCGGCGGCATGGACGAGCTGTACAAGGGATCCATGAGTCTTCTTATGATTAGTGAGAATGTAAAATTGGC
TCGTGAATATGCATTGCTGGGAAACTATGACTCTGCGATGGTCTATTATCAGGGAGTTCTTGACCAAATG
AACAAGTATCTGTACTCAGTCAAAGATACATACCTCCAGCAGAAATGGCAACAGGATTGGCAGGAAATAA
ATGTGGAAGCTAAACATGTTAAAGATATCATGAAAACACTAGAGAGCTTTAAACTGGATAGTACGCCACT
CAAAGCGGCACAGCATGACCTTCCAGCTTCTGAGGGAGAAGTCTGGTCCATGCCTGTACCTGTTGAACGA
AGACCCTCACCAGGACCTAGAAAACGCCAATCTTCTCAGTACAGTGACCCTAAATCACATGGTAATCGTC
CAAGTACAACTGTCAGAGTTCACCGTTCATCTGCACAGAATGTTCACAATGACAGAGGGAAAGCTGTTCG
TTGTCGTGAAAAGAAAGAACAGAATAAAGGAAGAGAGGAAAAGAACAAATCACCTGCTGCAGTAACAGAA
CCAGAGACAAATAAATTTGATAGTACCGGATATGATAAAGACTTAGTAGAAGCTTTGGAAAGAGATATAA
TTTCCCAGAATCCCAATGTTCGATGGGATGATATCGCTGATTTAGTAGAAGCTAAAAAGTTGCTTAAGGA
AGCCGTAGTGTTACCAATGTGGATGCCCGAATTCTTTAAGGGCATTAGGAGACCATGGAAAGGAGTACTG
ATGGTCGGCCCACCTGGCACGGGGAAGACGCTCCTTGCTAAAGCAGTAGCTACAGAATGCAAGACAACAT
TCTTCAATGTCTCTTCATCAACTTTGACTTCCAAATACAGAGGAGAATCTGAGAAGCTTGTTCGTCTTCT
GTTTGAAATGGCTCGATTTTATTCTCCAGCCACCATATTTATTGATGAGATAGACTCCATCTGTAGTCGC
CGAGGGACTTCTGAAGAACATGAAGCAAGCAGAAGGGTGAAAGCGGAGCTGCTGGTTCAGATGGATGGTG
TTGGAGGTACTTCTGAAAATGATGACCCTTCCAAAATGGTTATGGTTCTGGCAGCTACTAATTTTCCCTG
GGATATAGATGAGGCTTTAAGACGACGCCTTGAGAAACGAATCTATATTCCTTTGCCGTCAGCAAAAGGC
AGGGAGGAGCTATTACGAATAAGTCTACGTGAGTTGGAATTGGCTGATGATGTTGACCTTGCAAGTATAG
CAGAAAACATGGAAGGTTATTCAGGTGCGGACATTACCAACGTGTGCAGGGATGCGTCCTTGATGGCAAT
GAGAAGGCGCATTGAAGGTTTGACTCCAGAGGAAATCCGAAATCTTTCCAAAGAAGAAATGCACATGCCT
ACAACTATGGAGGATTTCGAGATGGCTTTAAAAAAGGTTTCTAAGTCAGTGTCTGCTGCAGACATTGAAA
GATACGAGAAATGGATATTTGAGTTTGGATCATGCTAAGAATTCTACCGGGTAGGGGAGGCGCTTTTCCC
AAGGCAGTCTGGAGCATGCGCTTTAGCAGCCCCGCTGGGCACTTGGCGCTACACAAGTGGCCTCTGGCCT
CGCACACATTCCACATCCACCGGTAGGCGCCAACCGGCTCCGTTCTTTGGTGGCCCCTTCGCGCCACCTT
CTACTCCTCCCCTAGTCAGGAAGTTCCCCCCCGCCCCGCAGCTCGCGTCGTGCAGGACGTGACAAATGGA
AGTAGCACGTCTCACTAGTCTCGTGCAGATGGACAGCACCGCTGAGCAATGGAAGCGGGTAGGCCTTTGG
GGCAGCGGCCAATAGCAGCTTTGCTCCTTCGCTTTCTGGGCTCAGAGGCTGGGAAGGGGTGGGTCCGGGG
GCGGGCTCAGGGGCGGGCTCAGGGGCGGGGCGGGCGCCCGAAGGTCCTCCGGAGGCCCGGCATTCTGCAC
GCTTCAAAAGCGCACGTCTGCCGCGCTGTTCTCCTCTTCCTCATCTCCGGGCCTTTCGACCTGCAGCCCA
AGCTTACCATGACCGAGTACAAGCCCACGGTGCGCCTCGCCACCCGCGACGACGTCCCCAGGGCCGTACG
CACCCTCGCCGCCGCGTTCGCCGACTACCCCGCCACGCGCCACACCGTCGATCCGGACCGCCACATCGAG
CGGGTCACCGAGCTGCAAGAACTCTTCCTCACGCGCGTCGGGCTCGACATCGGCAAGGTGTGGGTCGCGG
ACGACGGCGCCGCGGTGGCGGTCTGGACCACGCCGGAGAGCGTCGAAGCGGGGGCGGTGTTCGCCGAGAT
CGGCCCGCGCATGGCCGAGTTGAGCGGTTCCCGGCTGGCCGCGCAGCAACAGATGGAAGGCCTCCTGGCG
CCGCACCGGCCCAAGGAGCCCGCGTGGTTCCTGGCCACCGTCGGCGTCTCGCCCGACCACCAGGGCAAGG
GTCTGGGCAGCGCCGTCGTGCTCCCCGGAGTGGAGGCGGCCGAGCGCGCCGGGGTGCCCGCCTTCCTGGA
GACCTCCGCGCCCCGCAACCTCCCCTTCTACGAGCGGCTCGGCTTCACCGTCACCGCCGACGTCGAGGTG
CCCGAAGGACCGCGCACCTGGTGCATGACCCGCAAGCCCGGTGCCTGACGGGCGCGTCTGGAACAATCAA
CCTCTGGATTACAAAATTTGTGAAAGATTGACTGGTATTCTTAACTATGTTGCTCCTTTTACGCTATGTG
GATACGCTGCTTTAATGCCTTTGTATCATGCTATTGCTTCCCGTATGGCTTTCATTTTCTCCTCCTTGTA
TAAATCCTGGTTGCTGTCTCTTTATGAGGAGTTGTGGCCCGTTGTCAGGCAACGTGGCGTGGTGTGCACT
GTGTTTGCTGACGCAACCCCCACTGGTTGGGGCATTGCCACCACCTGTCAGCTCCTTTCCGGGACTTTCG
CTTTCCCCCTCCCTATTGCCACGGCGGAACTCATCGCCGCCTGCCTTGCCCGCTGCTGGACAGGGGCTCG
GCTGTTGGGCACTGACAATTCCGTGGTGTTGTCGGGGAAGCTGACGTCCTTTCCATGGCTGCTCGCCTGT
GTTGCCACCTGGATTCTGCGCGGGACGTCCTTCTGCTACGTCCCTTCGGCCCTCAATCCAGCGGACCTTC
CTTCCCGCGGCCTGCTGCCGGCTCTGCGGCCTCTTCCGCGTCTTCGCCTTCGCCCTCAGACGAGTCGGAT
CTCCCTTTGGGCCGCCTCCCCGCCTGGAATTAATTCTGCAGTCGAGACCTAGAAAAACATGGAGCAATCA
CAAGTAGCAATACAGCAGCTACCAATGCTGATTGTGCCTGGCTAGAAGCACAAGAGGAGGAGGAGGTGGG
TTTTCCAGTCACACCTCAGGTACCTTTAAGACCAATGACTTACAAGGCAGCTGTAGATCTTAGCCACTTT
TTAAAAGAAAAGAGGGGACTGGAAGGGCTAATTCACTCCCAACGAAGACAAGATATCCTTGATCTGTGGA
TCTACCACACACAAGGCTACTTCCCTGATTAGCAGAACTACACACCAGGGCCAGGGGTCAGATATCCACT
GACCTTTGGATGGTGCTACAAGCTAGTACCAGTTGAGCCAGATAAGGTAGAAGAGGCCAATAAAGGAGAG
AACACCAGCTTGTTACACCCTGTGAGCCTGCATGGGATGGATGACCCGGAGAGAGAAGTGTTAGAGTGGA
GGTTTGACAGCCGCCTAGCATTTCATCACGTGGCCCGAGAGCTGCATCCGGAGTACTTCAAGAACTGCTG
ATATCGAGCTTGCTACAAGGGACTTTCCGCTGGGGACTTTCCAGGGAGGCGTGGCCTGGGCGGGACTGGG
GAGTGGCGAGCCCTCAGATCCTGCATATAAGCAGCTGCTTTTTGCCTGTACTGGGTCTCTCTGGTTAGAC
CAGATCTGAGCCTGGGAGCTCTCTGGCTAACTAGGGAACCCACTGCTTAAGCCTCAATAAAGCTTGCCTT
GAGTGCTTCAAGTAGTGTGTGCCCGTCTGTTGTGTGACTCTGGTAACTAGAGATCCCTCAGACCCTTTTA
GTCAGTGTGGAAAATCTCTAGCAGTAGTAGTTCATGTCATCTTATTATTCAGTATTTATAACTTGCAAAG
AAATGAATATCAGAGAGTGAGAGGCCTTGACATTGCTAGCGTTTACCGTCGACCTCTAGCTAGAGCTTGG
CGTAATCATGGTCATAGCTGTTTCCTGTGTGAAATTGTTATCCGCTCACAATTCCACACAACATACGAGC
CGGAAGCATAAAGTGTAAAGCCTGGGGTGCCTAATGAGTGAGCTAACTCACATTAATTGCGTTGCGCTCA
CTGCCCGCTTTCCAGTCGGGAAACCTGTCGTGCCAGCTGCATTAATGAATCGGCCAACGCGCGGGGAGAG
GCGGTTTGCGTATTGGGCGCTCTTCCGCTTCCTCGCTCACTGACTCGCTGCGCTCGGTCGTTCGGCTGCG
GCGAGCGGTATCAGCTCACTCAAAGGCGGTAATACGGTTATCCACAGAATCAGGGGATAACGCAGGAAAG
AACATGTGAGCAAAAGGCCAGCAAAAGGCCAGGAACCGTAAAAAGGCCGCGTTGCTGGCGTTTTTCCATA
GGCTCCGCCCCCCTGACGAGCATCACAAAAATCGACGCTCAAGTCAGAGGTGGCGAAACCCGACAGGACT
ATAAAGATACCAGGCGTTTCCCCCTGGAAGCTCCCTCGTGCGCTCTCCTGTTCCGACCCTGCCGCTTACC
GGATACCTGTCCGCCTTTCTCCCTTCGGGAAGCGTGGCGCTTTCTCATAGCTCACGCTGTAGGTATCTCA
GTTCGGTGTAGGTCGTTCGCTCCAAGCTGGGCTGTGTGCACGAACCCCCCGTTCAGCCCGACCGCTGCGC
CTTATCCGGTAACTATCGTCTTGAGTCCAACCCGGTAAGACACGACTTATCGCCACTGGCAGCAGCCACT
GGTAACAGGATTAGCAGAGCGAGGTATGTAGGCGGTGCTACAGAGTTCTTGAAGTGGTGGCCTAACTACG
GCTACACTAGAAGAACAGTATTTGGTATCTGCGCTCTGCTGAAGCCAGTTACCTTCGGAAAAAGAGTTGG
TAGCTCTTGATCCGGCAAACAAACCACCGCTGGTAGCGGTGGTTTTTTTGTTTGCAAGCAGCAGATTACG
CGCAGAAAAAAAGGATCTCAAGAAGATCCTTTGATCTTTTCTACGGGGTCTGACGCTCAGTGGAACGAAA
ACTCACGTTAAGGGATTTTGGTCATGAGATTATCAAAAAGGATCTTCACCTAGATCCTTTTAAATTAAAA
ATGAAGTTTTAAATCAATCTAAAGTATATATGAGTAAACTTGGTCTGACAGTTACCAATGCTTAATCAGT
GAGGCACCTATCTCAGCGATCTGTCTATTTCGTTCATCCATAGTTGCCTGACTCCCCGTCGTGTAGATAA
CTACGATACGGGAGGGCTTACCATCTGGCCCCAGTGCTGCAATGATACCGCGAGACCCACGCTCACCGGC
TCCAGATTTATCAGCAATAAACCAGCCAGCCGGAAGGGCCGAGCGCAGAAGTGGTCCTGCAACTTTATCC
GCCTCCATCCAGTCTATTAATTGTTGCCGGGAAGCTAGAGTAAGTAGTTCGCCAGTTAATAGTTTGCGCA
ACGTTGTTGCCATTGCTACAGGCATCGTGGTGTCACGCTCGTCGTTTGGTATGGCTTCATTCAGCTCCGG
TTCCCAACGATCAAGGCGAGTTACATGATCCCCCATGTTGTGCAAAAAAGCGGTTAGCTCCTTCGGTCCT
CCGATCGTTGTCAGAAGTAAGTTGGCCGCAGTGTTATCACTCATGGTTATGGCAGCACTGCATAATTCTC
TTACTGTCATGCCATCCGTAAGATGCTTTTCTGTGACTGGTGAGTACTCAACCAAGTCATTCTGAGAATA
GTGTATGCGGCGACCGAGTTGCTCTTGCCCGGCGTCAATACGGGATAATACCGCGCCACATAGCAGAACT
TTAAAAGTGCTCATCATTGGAAAACGTTCTTCGGGGCGAAAACTCTCAAGGATCTTACCGCTGTTGAGAT
CCAGTTCGATGTAACCCACTCGTGCACCCAACTGATCTTCAGCATCTTTTACTTTCACCAGCGTTTCTGG
GTGAGCAAAAACAGGAAGGCAAAATGCCGCAAAAAAGGGAATAAGGGCGACACGGAAATGTTGAATACTC
ATACTCTTCCTTTTTCAATATTATTGAAGCATTTATCAGGGTTATTGTCTCATGAGCGGATACATATTTG
AATGTATTTAGAAAAATAAACAAATAGGGGTTCCGCGCACATTTCCCCGAAAAGTGCCACCTGACGTCGA
CGGATCGGGAGATCAACTTGTTTATTGCAGCTTATAATGGTTACAAATAAAGCAATAGCATCACAAATTT
CACAAATAAAGCATTTTTTTCACTGCATTCTAGTTGTGGTTTGTCCAAACTCATCAATGTATCTTATCAT
GTCTGGATCAACTGGATAACTCAAGCTAACCAAAATCATCCCAAACTTCCCACCCCATACCCTATTACCA
CTGCCAATTACCTGTGGTTTCATTTACTCTAAACCTGTGATTCCTCTGAATTATTTTCATTTTAAAGAAA
TTGTATTTGTTAAATATGTACTACAAACTTAGTAGTT
